Addgene plasmid #188671: SGEP-sh-Hs-PHGDH-67
Purpose: shRNA
Depositing lab: Lewis Cantley. Depositing organization: Cornell University.
Backbone
  Vector backbone: pRRL
  Vector type: Lentiviral, CRISPR
Growth in bacteria
  Bacterial resistance: Ampicillin, 100 μg/mL
  Growth temperature: 30°C
  Growth strain: NEB Stable
  Copy number: High Copy
Gene/Insert
  Gene/Insert name: shPHGDH
  gRNA/shRNA sequence: TGCTGTTGACAGTGAGCGCCCAATCAAAAGGAGACTGTAATAGTGAAGCCACAGATGTATTACAGTCTCCTTTTGATTGGATGCCTACTGCCTCGGA
  Species: H. sapiens (human)
  Insert size (bp): 97
  Mutation: WT
  Entrez Gene: PHGDH (a.k.a. 3-PGDH, 3PGDH, HEL-S-113, NLS, NLS1, PDG, PGAD, PGD, PGDH, PHGDHD, SERA)
  Cloning method: Restriction Enzyme; 5′ cloning site Unknown (unknown if destroyed)
Terms and licenses: Academic/Nonprofit Terms; Industry Terms: Not Available to Industry
How to cite: SGEP-sh-Hs-PHGDH-67 was a gift from Lewis Cantley (Addgene plasmid # 188671 ; http://n2t.net/addgene:188671 ; RRID:Addgene_188671)
