[The description below was written by a language model from this plasmid's Addgene catalogue record and pLannotate feature annotations shown in this document.]
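Description:
SGEP-sh-Hs-PHGDH-67 is a third-generation, self-inactivating lentiviral vector on the pRRL backbone that expresses a microRNA-embedded shRNA against human PHGDH (phosphoglycerate dehydrogenase). It is propagated in E. coli through a high-copy ColE1/pUC-type origin with ampicillin selection from the bla gene. The backbone also retains an f1 origin, an SV40 origin, T3 and T7 promoters, and lac-derived remnants. The catalogue lists the vector type as "Lentiviral, CRISPR", but the stated purpose is shRNA and no Cas or guide-RNA scaffold elements appear in the feature table.

The viral genome is transcribed in packaging cells from a chimeric RSV promoter fused to a truncated HIV-1 5' LTR. It carries the Ψ packaging signal with a gag fragment, the RRE for Rev-dependent nuclear export, and the cPPT/CTS. It ends in a ΔU3 3' LTR followed by an SV40 polyadenylation signal.

Within the provirus, the SFFV promoter drives EGFP. The 97-bp shRNA insert lies between the EGFP coding sequence and an annotated 3' miR-30a flanking region. The hairpin is therefore apparently carried in the 3' untranslated region of the GFP transcript and processed by the endogenous microRNA machinery, which would couple fluorescence to shRNA expression. The shRNA itself and any 5' miR-30 flank are not annotated in the table.

A separate mouse PGK promoter drives the puromycin resistance gene for selecting transduced cells, and a WPRE enhances transcript expression. The construct is suited to stable knockdown of PHGDH in human cells, with GFP tracking and puromycin selection. The record gives no further experimental context, and the cloning sites used are listed as unknown.
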