Features (pLannotate 1.2.2; 28 found; start..end, strand, type, name):
      1..105     +  promoter       AmpR promoter: bla
    106..966     +  CDS            AmpR: β-lactamase; bla; confers resistance to ampicillin, carbenicillin, and related antibiotics
   1137..1725    +  rep_origin     ori: high-copy-number ColE1/pMB1/pBR322/pUC origin of replication
   1908..2000    +  CDS            lacI (fragment): lac repressor; lacI; The lac repressor binds to the lac operator to inhibit transcription in E. coli. This inhibition can be relieved by adding lactose or isopropyl-β-D-thiogalactopyranoside (IPTG).
   2013..2034    +  protein_bind   CAP binding site: CAP binding activates transcription in the presence of cAMP. E. coli catabolite activator protein
   2049..2079    +  promoter       lac promoter: promoter for the E. coli lac operon
   2087..2103    +  protein_bind   lac operator: The lac repressor binds to the lac operator to inhibit transcription in E. coli. This inhibition can be relieved by adding lactose or isopropyl-β-D-thiogalactopyranoside (IPTG). lac repressor encoded by lacI
   2148..2166    +  promoter       T3 promoter: promoter for bacteriophage T3 RNA polymerase
   2194..2420    +  promoter       RSV promoter: Rous sarcoma virus enhancer/promoter
   2421..2601    +  LTR            5' LTR (truncated): truncated 5' long terminal repeat (LTR) from HIV-1
   2648..2773    +  misc_feature   HIV-1 Ψ: packaging signal of human immunodeficiency virus type 1
   2757..3120    +  CDS            HIV-1 gag (fragment): gag protein from human immunodeficiency virus 1; gag
   3266..3499    +  misc_feature   RRE: The Rev response element (RRE) of HIV-1 allows for Rev-dependent mRNA export from the nucleus to the cytoplasm.
   3876..3976    +  CDS            Rev (fragment): human immunodeficiency virus 1 (HIV-1) Rev protein; rev; enhances nuclear export of unspliced and incompletely spliced viral mRNAs
   3995..4112    +  misc_feature   cPPT/CTS: central polypurine tract and central termination sequence of HIV-1
   4150..4551    +  promoter       SFFV promoter: spleen focus-forming virus long terminal repeat (LTR) promoter
   4579..5298    +  CDS            EGFP: the original enhanced GFP (Yang et al., 1996) mammalian codon-optimized
   5534..5660    +  ncRNA          3' miR-30a: sequence downstream of the 71-nt precursor of the human miR-30a microRNA (Zeng et al., 2002) miRNA
   5685..6184    +  promoter       PGK promoter: mouse phosphoglycerate kinase 1 promoter
   6205..6804    +  CDS            PuroR: puromycin N-acetyltransferase; pac from Streptomyces alboniger; confers resistance to puromycin
   6885..7473    +  misc_feature   WPRE: woodchuck hepatitis virus posttranscriptional regulatory element
   7490..7678    +  CDS            nef (fragment): NEF_HV1Z2 - Experimental evidence at protein level: Swiss-Prot protein existence level 1. Extracellular Nef protein targets CD4(+) T-lymphocytes for apoptosis by interacting with CXCR4 surface receptors. From Human immunodeficiency virus type 1 group M subtype D (isolate Z2/CDC-Z34) (HIV-1).
   7680..7913    +  LTR            3' LTR (ΔU3): self-inactivating 3' long terminal repeat (LTR) from HIV-1
   7985..8106    +  polyA_signal   SV40 poly(A) signal: SV40 polyadenylation signal
   8146..8281    +  rep_origin     SV40 ori: SV40 origin of replication
   8302..8320    -  promoter       T7 promoter: promoter for bacteriophage T7 RNA polymerase
   8328..8483    +  CDS            lacZα (fragment): LacZα fragment of β-galactosidase; lacZ fragment
   8488..8916    +  rep_origin     f1 ori (sequence partly withheld): f1 bacteriophage origin of replication; arrow indicates direction of (+) strand synthesis
>Addgene plasmid #188671 | SGEP-sh-Hs-PHGDH-67 | addgene full sequence | sequence record 375112 | Addgene NGS Result
CGCGGAACCCCTATTTGTTTATTTTTCTAAATACATTCAAATATGTATCCGCTCATGAGACAATAACCCT
GATAAATGCTTCAATAATATTGAAAAAGGAAGAGTATGAGTATTCAACATTTCCGTGTCGCCCTTATTCC
CTTTTTTGCGGCATTTTGCCTTCCTGTTTTTGCTCACCCAGAAACGCTGGTGAAAGTAAAAGATGCTGAA
GATCAGTTGGGTGCACGAGTGGGTTACATCGAACTGGATCTCAACAGCGGTAAGATCCTTGAGAGTTTTC
GCCCCGAAGAACGTTTTCCAATGATGAGCACTTTTAAAGTTCTGCTATGTGGCGCGGTATTATCCCGTAT
TGACGCCGGGCAAGAGCAACTCGGTCGCCGCATACACTATTCTCAGAATGACTTGGTTGAGTACTCACCA
GTCACAGAAAAGCATCTTACGGATGGCATGACAGTAAGAGAATTATGCAGTGCTGCCATAACCATGAGTG
ATAACACTGCGGCCAACTTACTTCTGACAACGATCGGAGGACCGAAGGAGCTAACCGCTTTTTTGCACAA
CATGGGGGATCATGTAACTCGCCTTGATCGTTGGGAACCGGAGCTGAATGAAGCCATACCAAACGACGAG
CGTGACACCACGATGCCTGTAGCAATGGCAACAACGTTGCGCAAACTATTAACTGGCGAACTACTTACTC
TAGCTTCCCGGCAACAATTAATAGACTGGATGGAGGCGGATAAAGTTGCAGGACCACTTCTGCGCTCGGC
CCTTCCGGCTGGCTGGTTTATTGCTGATAAATCTGGAGCCGGTGAGCGTGGGTCTCGCGGTATCATTGCA
GCACTGGGGCCAGATGGTAAGCCCTCCCGTATCGTAGTTATCTACACGACGGGGAGTCAGGCAACTATGG
ATGAACGAAATAGACAGATCGCTGAGATAGGTGCCTCACTGATTAAGCATTGGTAACTGTCAGACCAAGT
TTACTCATATATACTTTAGATTGATTTAAAACTTCATTTTTAATTTAAAAGGATCTAGGTGAAGATCCTT
TTTGATAATCTCATGACCAAAATCCCTTAACGTGAGTTTTCGTTCCACTGAGCGTCAGACCCCGTAGAAA
AGATCAAAGGATCTTCTTGAGATCCTTTTTTTCTGCGCGTAATCTGCTGCTTGCAAACAAAAAAACCACC
GCTACCAGCGGTGGTTTGTTTGCCGGATCAAGAGCTACCAACTCTTTTTCCGAAGGTAACTGGCTTCAGC
AGAGCGCAGATACCAAATACTGTTCTTCTAGTGTAGCCGTAGTTAGGCCACCACTTCAAGAACTCTGTAG
CACCGCCTACATACCTCGCTCTGCTAATCCTGTTACCAGTGGCTGCTGCCAGTGGCGATAAGTCGTGTCT
TACCGGGTTGGACTCAAGACGATAGTTACCGGATAAGGCGCAGCGGTCGGGCTGAACGGGGGGTTCGTGC
ACACAGCCCAGCTTGGAGCGAACGACCTACACCGAACTGAGATACCTACAGCGTGAGCTATGAGAAAGCG
CCACGCTTCCCGAAGGGAGAAAGGCGGACAGGTATCCGGTAAGCGGCAGGGTCGGAACAGGAGAGCGCAC
GAGGGAGCTTCCAGGGGGAAACGCCTGGTATCTTTATAGTCCTGTCGGGTTTCGCCACCTCTGACTTGAG
CGTCGATTTTTGTGATGCTCGTCAGGGGGGCGGAGCCTATGGAAAAACGCCAGCAACGCGGCCTTTTTAC
GGTTCCTGGCCTTTTGCTGGCCTTTTGCTCACATGTTCTTTCCTGCGTTATCCCCTGATTCTGTGGATAA
CCGTATTACCGCCTTTGAGTGAGCTGATACCGCTCGCCGCAGCCGAACGACCGAGCGCAGCGAGTCAGTG
AGCGAGGAAGCGGAAGAGCGCCCAATACGCAAACCGCCTCTCCCCGCGCGTTGGCCGATTCATTAATGCA
GCTGGCACGACAGGTTTCCCGACTGGAAAGCGGGCAGTGAGCGCAACGCAATTAATGTGAGTTAGCTCAC
TCATTAGGCACCCCAGGCTTTACACTTTATGCTTCCGGCTCGTATGTTGTGTGGAATTGTGAGCGGATAA
CAATTTCACACAGGAAACAGCTATGACCATGATTACGCCAAGCGCGCAATTAACCCTCACTAAAGGGAAC
AAAAGCTGGAGCTGCAAGCTTAATGTAGTCTTATGCAATACTCTTGTAGTCTTGCAACATGGTAACGATG
AGTTAGCAACATGCCTTACAAGGAGAGAAAAAGCACCGTGCATGCCGATTGGTGGAAGTAAGGTGGTACG
ATCGTGCCTTATTAGGAAGGCAACAGACGGGTCTGACATGGATTGGACGAACCACTGAATTGCCGCATTG
CAGAGATATTGTATTTAAGTGCCTAGCTCGATACATAAACGGGTCTCTCTGGTTAGACCAGATCTGAGCC
TGGGAGCTCTCTGGCTAACTAGGGAACCCACTGCTTAAGCCTCAATAAAGCTTGCCTTGAGTGCTTCAAG
TAGTGTGTGCCCGTCTGTTGTGTGACTCTGGTAACTAGAGATCCCTCAGACCCTTTTAGTCAGTGTGGAA
AATCTCTAGCAGTGGCGCCCGAACAGGGACTTGAAAGCGAAAGGGAAACCAGAGGAGCTCTCTCGACGCA
GGACTCGGCTTGCTGAAGCGCGCACGGCAAGAGGCGAGGGGCGGCGACTGGTGAGTACGCCAAAAATTTT
GACTAGCGGAGGCTAGAAGGAGAGAGATGGGTGCGAGAGCGTCAGTATTAAGCGGGGGAGAATTAGATCG
CGATGGGAAAAAATTCGGTTAAGGCCAGGGGGAAAGAAAAAATATAAATTAAAACATATAGTATGGGCAA
GCAGGGAGCTAGAACGATTCGCAGTTAATCCTGGCCTGTTAGAAACATCAGAAGGCTGTAGACAAATACT
GGGACAGCTACAACCATCCCTTCAGACAGGATCAGAAGAACTTAGATCATTATATAATACAGTAGCAACC
CTCTATTGTGTGCATCAAAGGATAGAGATAAAAGACACCAAGGAAGCTTTAGACAAGATAGAGGAAGAGC
AAAACAAAAGTAAGACCACCGCACAGCAAGCGGCCGCTGATCTTCAGACCTGGAGGAGGAGATATGAGGG
ACAATTGGAGAAGTGAATTATATAAATATAAAGTAGTAAAAATTGAACCATTAGGAGTAGCACCCACCAA
GGCAAAGAGAAGAGTGGTGCAGAGAGAAAAAAGAGCAGTGGGAATAGGAGCTTTGTTCCTTGGGTTCTTG
GGAGCAGCAGGAAGCACTATGGGCGCAGCGTCAATGACGCTGACGGTACAGGCCAGACAATTATTGTCTG
GTATAGTGCAGCAGCAGAACAATTTGCTGAGGGCTATTGAGGCGCAACAGCATCTGTTGCAACTCACAGT
CTGGGGCATCAAGCAGCTCCAGGCAAGAATCCTGGCTGTGGAAAGATACCTAAAGGATCAACAGCTCCTG
GGGATTTGGGGTTGCTCTGGAAAACTCATTTGCACCACTGCTGTGCCTTGGAATGCTAGTTGGAGTAATA
AATCTCTGGAACAGATTTGGAATCACACGACCTGGATGGAGTGGGACAGAGAAATTAACAATTACACAAG
CTTAATACACTCCTTAATTGAAGAATCGCAAAACCAGCAAGAAAAGAATGAACAAGAATTATTGGAATTA
GATAAATGGGCAAGTTTGTGGAATTGGTTTAACATAACAAATTGGCTGTGGTATATAAAATTATTCATAA
TGATAGTAGGAGGCTTGGTAGGTTTAAGAATAGTTTTTGCTGTACTTTCTATAGTGAATAGAGTTAGGCA
GGGATATTCACCATTATCGTTTCAGACCCACCTCCCAACCCCGAGGGGACCCGACAGGCCCGAAGGAATA
GAAGAAGAAGGTGGAGAGAGAGACAGAGACAGATCCATTCGATTAGTGAACGGATCTCGACGGTATCGGT
TAACTTTTAAAAGAAAAGGGGGGATTGGGGGGTACAGTGCAGGGGAAAGAATAGTAGACATAATAGCAAC
AGACATACAAACTAAAGAATTACAAAAACAAATTACAAAAATTCAAAATTTTATCGATCACGAGACTAGC
CTCGATCGAGCTAGCTGCAGTAACGCCATTTTGCAAGGCATGGAAAAATACCAAACCAAGAATAGAGAAG
TTCAGATCAAGGGCGGGTACATGAAAATAGCTAACGTTGGGCCAAACAGGATATCTGCGGTGAGCAGTTT
CGGCCCCGGCCCGGGGCCAAGAACAGATGGTCACCGCAGTTTCGGCCCCGGCCCGAGGCCAAGAACAGAT
GGTCCCCAGATATGGCCCAACCCTCAGCAGTTTCTTAAGACCCATCAGATGTTTCCAGGCTCCCCCAAGG
ACCTGAAATGACCCTGCGCCTTATTTGAATTAACCAATCAGCCTGCTTCTCGCTTCTGTTCGCGCGCTTC
TGCTTCCCGAGCTCTATAAAAGAGCTCACAACCCCTCACTCGGCGCGCCAGTCCTCCGACAGACTGAGTC
GGCCGGTGGATCTACCGGTGGATCCACCATGGTGAGCAAGGGCGAGGAGCTGTTCACCGGGGTGGTGCCC
ATCCTGGTCGAGCTGGACGGCGACGTAAACGGCCACAAGTTCAGCGTGTCTGGCGAGGGCGAGGGCGATG
CCACCTACGGCAAGCTGACCCTGAAGTTCATCTGCACCACCGGCAAGCTGCCCGTGCCCTGGCCCACCCT
CGTGACCACCCTGACCTACGGCGTGCAGTGCTTCAGCCGCTACCCCGACCACATGAAGCAGCACGACTTC
TTCAAGTCCGCCATGCCCGAAGGCTACGTCCAGGAGCGCACCATCTTCTTCAAGGACGACGGCAACTACA
AGACCCGCGCCGAGGTGAAGTTCGAGGGCGACACCCTGGTGAACCGCATCGAGCTGAAGGGCATCGACTT
CAAGGAGGACGGCAACATCCTGGGGCACAAGCTGGAGTACAACTACAACAGCCACAACGTCTATATCATG
GCCGACAAGCAGAAGAACGGCATCAAGGCGAACTTCAAGATCCGCCACAACATCGAGGACGGCAGCGTGC
AGCTCGCCGACCACTACCAGCAGAACACCCCCATCGGCGACGGCCCCGTGCTGCTGCCCGACAACCACTA
CCTGAGCACCCAGTCCGCCCTGAGCAAAGACCCCAACGAGAAGCGCGATCACATGGTCCTGCTGGAGTTC
GTGACCGCCGCCGGGATCACTCTCGGCATGGACGAGCTGTACAAGTAATGACGTACGGCGGCCGCCTCGA
CTAGGGATAACAGGGTAATTGTTTGAATGAGGCTTCAGTACTTTACAGAATCGTTGCCTGCACATCTTGG
AAACACTTGCTGGGATTACTTCGACTTCTTAACCCAACAGAAGGCTCGAGAAGGTATATTGCTGTTGACA
GTGAGCGCCCAATCAAAAGGAGACTGTAATAGTGAAGCCACAGATGTATTACAGTCTCCTTTTGATTGGA
TGCCTACTGCCTCGGACTTCAAGGGGCTAGAATTCGAGCAATTATCTTGTTTACTAAAACTGAATACCTT
GCTATCTCTTTGATACATTTTTACAAAGCTGAATTAAAATGGTATAAATTAAATCACTTTTTTCAATTGA
CGCGTAATTCTACCGGGTAGGGGAGGCGCTTTTCCCAAGGCAGTCTGGAGCATGCGCTTTAGCAGCCCCG
CTGGGCACTTGGCGCTACACAAGTGGCCTCTGGCCTCGCACACATTCCACATCCACCGGTAGGCGCCAAC
CGGCTCCGTTCTTTGGTGGCCCCTTCGCGCCACCTTCTACTCCTCCCCTAGTCAGGAAGTTCCCCCCCGC
CCCGCAGCTCGCGTCGTGCAGGACGTGACAAATGGAAGTAGCACGTCTCACTAGTCTCGTGCAGATGGAC
AGCACCGCTGAGCAATGGAAGCGGGTAGGCCTTTGGGGCAGCGGCCAATAGCAGCTTTGCTCCTTCGCTT
TCTGGGCTCAGAGGCTGGGAAGGGGTGGGTCCGGGGGCGGGCTCAGGGGCGGGCTCAGGGGCGGGGCGGG
CGCCCGAAGGTCCTCCGGAGGCCCGGCATTCTGCACGCTTCAAAAGCGCACGTCTGCCGCGCTGTTCTCC
TCTTCCTCATCTCCGGGCCTTTCGACCTGCAGCCCAAGCTTACCATGACCGAGTACAAGCCCACGGTGCG
CCTCGCCACCCGCGACGACGTCCCCAGGGCCGTACGCACCCTCGCCGCCGCGTTCGCCGACTACCCCGCC
ACGCGCCACACCGTCGATCCGGACCGCCACATCGAGCGGGTCACCGAGCTGCAAGAACTCTTCCTCACGC
GCGTCGGGCTCGACATCGGCAAGGTGTGGGTCGCGGACGACGGCGCCGCGGTGGCGGTCTGGACCACGCC
GGAGAGCGTCGAAGCGGGGGCGGTGTTCGCCGAGATCGGCCCGCGCATGGCCGAGTTGAGCGGTTCCCGG
CTGGCCGCGCAGCAACAGATGGAAGGCCTCCTGGCGCCGCACCGGCCCAAGGAGCCCGCGTGGTTCCTGG
CCACCGTCGGCGTCTCGCCCGACCACCAGGGCAAGGGTCTGGGCAGCGCCGTCGTGCTCCCCGGAGTGGA
GGCGGCCGAGCGCGCCGGGGTGCCCGCCTTCCTGGAGACCTCCGCGCCCCGCAACCTCCCCTTCTACGAG
CGGCTCGGCTTCACCGTCACCGCCGACGTCGAGGTGCCCGAAGGACCGCGCACCTGGTGCATGACCCGCA
AGCCCGGTGCCTGACGCCCGCCCCACGACCCGCAGCGCCCGACCGAAAGGAGCGCACGACCCCATGCATG
TCGACTTCGAAACGCGTCTGGAACAATCAACCTCTGGATTACAAAATTTGTGAAAGATTGACTGGTATTC
TTAACTATGTTGCTCCTTTTACGCTATGTGGATACGCTGCTTTAATGCCTTTGTATCATGCTATTGCTTC
CCGTATGGCTTTCATTTTCTCCTCCTTGTATAAATCCTGGTTGCTGTCTCTTTATGAGGAGTTGTGGCCC
GTTGTCAGGCAACGTGGCGTGGTGTGCACTGTGTTTGCTGACGCAACCCCCACTGGTTGGGGCATTGCCA
CCACCTGTCAGCTCCTTTCCGGGACTTTCGCTTTCCCCCTCCCTATTGCCACGGCGGAACTCATCGCCGC
CTGCCTTGCCCGCTGCTGGACAGGGGCTCGGCTGTTGGGCACTGACAATTCCGTGGTGTTGTCGGGGAAG
CTGACGTCCTTTCCATGGCTGCTCGCCTGTGTTGCCACCTGGATTCTGCGCGGGACGTCCTTCTGCTACG
TCCCTTCGGCCCTCAATCCAGCGGACCTTCCTTCCCGCGGCCTGCTGCCGGCTCTGCGGCCTCTTCCGCG
TCTTCGCCTTCGCCCTCAGACGAGTCGGATCTCCCTTTGGGCCGCCTCCCCGCCTGGAATTAATTCTGCA
GTCGAGACCTAGAAAAACATGGAGCAATCACAAGTAGCAATACAGCAGCTACCAATGCTGATTGTGCCTG
GCTAGAAGCACAAGAGGAGGAGGAGGTGGGTTTTCCAGTCACACCTCAGGTACCTTTAAGACCAATGACT
TACAAGGCAGCTGTAGATCTTAGCCACTTTTTAAAAGAAAAGGGGGGACTGGAAGGGCTAATTCACTCCC
AACGAAGACAAGATCTGCTTTTTGCTTGTACTGGGTCTCTCTGGTTAGACCAGATCTGAGCCTGGGAGCT
CTCTGGCTAACTAGGGAACCCACTGCTTAAGCCTCAATAAAGCTTGCCTTGAGTGCTTCAAGTAGTGTGT
GCCCGTCTGTTGTGTGACTCTGGTAACTAGAGATCCCTCAGACCCTTTTAGTCAGTGTGGAAAATCTCTA
GCAGTAGTAGTTCATGTCATCTTATTATTCAGTATTTATAACTTGCAAAGAAATGAATATCAGAGAGTGA
GAGGAACTTGTTTATTGCAGCTTATAATGGTTACAAATAAAGCAATAGCATCACAAATTTCACAAATAAA
GCATTTTTTTCACTGCATTCTAGTTGTGGTTTGTCCAAACTCATCAATGTATCTTATCATGTCTGGCTCT
AGCTATCCCGCCCCTAACTCCGCCCATCCCGCCCCTAACTCCGCCCAGTTCCGCCCATTCTCCGCCCCAT
GGCTGACTAATTTTTTTTATTTATGCAGAGGCCGAGGCCGCCTCGGCCTCTGAGCTATTCCAGAAGTAGT
GAGGAGGCTTTTTTGGAGGCCTAGGGACGTACCCAATTCGCCCTATAGTGAGTCGTATTACGCGCGCTCA
CTGGCCGTCGTTTTACAACGTCGTGACTGGGAAAACCCTGGCGTTACCCAACTTAATCGCCTTGCAGCAC
ATCCCCCTTTCGCCAGCTGGCGTAATAGCGAAGAGGCCCGCACCGATCGCCCTTCCCAACAGTTGCGCAG
CCTGAATGGCGAATGGG
[124 nt withheld, positions 8488-8611]
C
[91 nt withheld, positions 8613-8703]
A
[49 nt withheld, positions 8705-8753]
CCTTTGACGTTGGAGTCCACGTTCTTT
[37 nt withheld, positions 8781-8817]
ACCCTATCTCGGTCTATTCTTTTGATTTATAAGGGATTTTGCCGATTTCGGCCTATTGGTTAAAAAATGA
GCTGATTTAACAAAAATTTAACGCGAATTTTAACAAAATATTAACGCTTACAATTTAGGTGGCACTTTTC
GGGGAAATGTG
